Addgene plasmid #21150: pcDNA3-Beclin1
Depositing lab: Junying Yuan. Depositing organization: Harvard Medical School. Publication: Regulation of intracellular accumulation of mutant Huntingtin by Beclin 1. Shibata M, Lu T, Furuya T, Degterev A, Mizushima N, Yoshimori T, MacDonald M, Yankner B, Yuan J. J Biol Chem. 2006 May 19. 281(20):14474-85. 10.1074/jbc.M600364200 PubMed 16522639.
Backbone
  Vector backbone: pcDNA3.1
  Backbone size w/o insert (bp): 5428
  Vector type: Mammalian Expression
Growth in bacteria
  Bacterial resistance: Ampicillin, 100 μg/mL
  Growth temperature: 37°C
  Growth strain: DH5alpha
  Copy number: High Copy
Gene/Insert
  Gene/Insert name: PcDNA3-Beclin1 (alt name: Beclin1)
  Species: H. sapiens (human)
  GenBank ID: AF139131
  Entrez Gene: BECN1 (a.k.a. ATG6, VPS30, beclin1)
  Cloning method: Restriction Enzyme
  Sequencing primers: 5′ CMV-F; 3′ BGH-rev
Terms and licenses: Academic/Nonprofit Terms; Industry Terms: Not Available to Industry
How to cite: pcDNA3-Beclin1 was a gift from Junying Yuan (Addgene plasmid # 21150 ; http://n2t.net/addgene:21150 ; RRID:Addgene_21150)
