[The description below was written by a language model from this plasmid's Addgene catalogue record and pLannotate feature annotations shown in this document.]
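Description:
pcDNA3-Beclin1 is a mammalian expression plasmid carrying the human BECN1 (Beclin 1; also known as ATG6 or VPS30) coding sequence. The catalogue lists the backbone as pcDNA3.1. It is propagated in E. coli as a high-copy plasmid through a ColE1/pUC-type origin and selected with ampicillin via the β-lactamase gene. An f1 origin is also present, which allows single-stranded DNA production. For selection in mammalian cells, the sequenced record shows an SV40 enhancer/early promoter driving the Tn5 NeoR/KanR gene (G418 resistance), followed by a fragment of the ble gene and an HSV TK polyadenylation signal. This layout, together with the 6,462 nt length of the sequenced plasmid, differs somewhat from what the stated 5,428 bp backbone plus insert would predict. The actual backbone may therefore not be a standard pcDNA3.1.

The expression cassette consists of the human CMV immediate-early enhancer and promoter, a T7 promoter that permits in vitro transcription, the BECN1 open reading frame, and the bovine growth hormone polyadenylation signal. Immediately upstream of BECN1, the annotation detects a short match to a FLAG epitope (scored as a fragment of 3xFLAG). This suggests the protein is expressed with an N-terminal FLAG tag, although the catalogue fields do not mention any tag. A short match annotated as a truncated HIV-1 LTR just after the CMV promoter is probably an incidental similarity and not a functional viral element.

The plasmid is suited to transient or G418-selected stable overexpression of Beclin 1, a core autophagy regulator. The associated publication used it to study how Beclin 1 regulates the intracellular accumulation of mutant huntingtin.
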