Features (pLannotate 1.2.2; 18 found; start..end, strand, type, name):
    108..696     -  rep_origin     ori: high-copy-number ColE1/pMB1/pBR322/pUC origin of replication
    918..934     +  polyA_signal   bGH poly(A) signal (fragment): bovine growth hormone polyadenylation signal
   1025..1072    -  polyA_signal   HSV TK poly(A) signal: herpes simplex virus thymidine kinase polyadenylation signal (Cole and Stacy, 1985)
   1131..1283    -  CDS            ble (fragment): BLE_KLEPN - Experimental evidence at protein level: Swiss-Prot protein existence level 1. Binding protein with a strong affinity to the bleomycin family of antibiotics. Binds to CL990; an antimitotic-antibiotic compound. From Klebsiella pneumoniae.
   1304..2098    -  CDS            NeoR/KanR: aminoglycoside phosphotransferase from Tn5; aph(3')-II (or nptII); confers resistance to neomycin, kanamycin, and G418 (Geneticin®)
   2133..2490    -  promoter       SV40 promoter: SV40 enhancer and early promoter
   2492..2509    -  promoter       AmpR promoter (fragment): bla
   2550..3410    -  CDS            AmpR: β-lactamase; bla; confers resistance to ampicillin, carbenicillin, and related antibiotics
   3411..3515    -  promoter       AmpR promoter: bla
   3542..3970    +  rep_origin     f1 ori (sequence partly withheld): f1 bacteriophage origin of replication; arrow indicates direction of (+) strand synthesis
   4009..4388    +  enhancer       CMV enhancer: human cytomegalovirus immediate early enhancer
   4389..4592    +  promoter       CMV promoter: human cytomegalovirus (CMV) immediate early promoter
   4588..4621    +  LTR            5' LTR (truncated) (fragment): truncated 5' long terminal repeat (LTR) from HIV-1
   4637..4655    +  promoter       T7 promoter: promoter for bacteriophage T7 RNA polymerase
   4747..4770    +  CDS            3xFLAG (fragment): three tandem FLAG® epitope tags
   4772..6121    +  CDS            BECN1: BECN1_HUMAN - Also known as GT197. Experimental evidence at protein level: Swiss-Prot protein existence level 1. Beclin-1-C 35 kDa localized to mitochondria can promote apoptosis; it induces the mitochondrial translocation of BAX and the release of proapoptotic factors. From Homo sapiens (Human).
   6214..6438    +  polyA_signal   bGH poly(A) signal: bovine growth hormone polyadenylation signal
   6442..6460    +  promoter       SV40 promoter (fragment): SV40 enhancer and early promoter
>Addgene plasmid #21150 | pcDNA3-Beclin1 | addgene full sequence | sequence record 127243 | Addgene NGS result
GCGGTAATACGGTTATCCACAGAATCAGGGGATAACGCAGGAAAGAACATGTGAGCAAAAGGCCAGCAAA
AGGCCAGGAACCGTAAAAAGGCCGCGTTGCTGGCGTTTTTCCATAGGCTCCGCCCCCCTGACGAGCATCA
CAAAAATCGACGCTCAAGTCAGAGGTGGCGAAACCCGACAGGACTATAAAGATACCAGGCGTTTCCCCCT
GGAAGCTCCCTCGTGCGCTCTCCTGTTCCGACCCTGCCGCTTACCGGATACCTGTCCGCCTTTCTCCCTT
CGGGAAGCGTGGCGCTTTCTCATAGCTCACGCTGTAGGTATCTCAGTTCGGTGTAGGTCGTTCGCTCCAA
GCTGGGCTGTGTGCACGAACCCCCCGTTCAGCCCGACCGCTGCGCCTTATCCGGTAACTATCGTCTTGAG
TCCAACCCGGTAAGACACGACTTATCGCCACTGGCAGCAGCCACTGGTAACAGGATTAGCAGAGCGAGGT
ATGTAGGCGGTGCTACAGAGTTCTTGAAGTGGTGGCCTAACTACGGCTACACTAGAAGAACAGTATTTGG
TATCTGCGCTCTGCTGAAGCCAGTTACCTTCGGAAAAAGAGTTGGTAGCTCTTGATCCGGCAAACAAACC
ACCGCTGGTAGCGGTGGTTTTTTTGTTTGCAAGCAGCAGATTACGCGCAGAAAAAAAGGATCTCAAGAAG
ATCCTTTGATCTTTTCTACGGGGTCTGACGCTCAGTGGAACGAAAACTCACGTTAAGGGATTTTGGTCAT
GAGATTATCAAAAAGGATCTTCACCTAGATCCTTTTAAATTAAAAATGAAGTTTTAAATCAATCTAAAGT
ATATATGAGTAACCTGAGGCTATGGCAGGGCCTGCCGCCCCGACGTTGGCTGCGAGCCCTGGGCCTTCAC
CCGAACTTGGGGGGTGGGGTGGGGAAAAGGAAGAAACGCGGGCGTATTGGCCCCAATGGGGTCTCGGTGG
GGTATCGACAGAGTGCCAGCCCTGGGACCGAACCCCGCGTTTATGAACAAACGACCCAACACCGTGCGTT
TTATTCTGTCTTTTTATTGCCGTCATAGCGCGGGTTCCTTCCGGTATTGTCTCCTTCCGTGTTTCAGTTA
GCCTCCCCCTAGGGTGGGCGAAGAACTCCAGCATGAGATCCCCGCGCTGGAGGATCATCCAGCCGGCGTC
CCGGAAAACGATTCCGAAGCCCAACCTTTCATAGAAGGCGGCGGTGGAATCGAAATCTCGTGATGGCAGG
TTGGGCGTCGCTTGGTCGGTCATTTCGAACCCCAGAGTCCCGCTCAGAAGAACTCGTCAAGAAGGCGATA
GAAGGCGATGCGCTGCGAATCGGGAGCGGCGATACCGTAAAGCACGAGGAAGCGGTCAGCCCATTCGCCG
CCAAGCTCTTCAGCAATATCACGGGTAGCCAACGCTATGTCCTGATAGCGGTCCGCCACACCCAGCCGGC
CACAGTCGATGAATCCAGAAAAGCGGCCATTTTCCACCATGATATTCGGCAAGCAGGCATCGCCATGGGT
CACGACGAGATCCTCGCCGTCGGGCATGCTCGCCTTGAGCCTGGCGAACAGTTCGGCTGGCGCGAGCCCC
TGATGCTCTTCGTCCAGATCATCCTGATCGACAAGACCGGCTTCCATCCGAGTACGTGCTCGCTCGATGC
GATGTTTCGCTTGGTGGTCGAATGGGCAGGTAGCCGGATCAAGCGTATGCAGCCGCCGCATTGCATCAGC
CATGATGGATACTTTCTCGGCAGGAGCAAGGTGAGATGACAGGAGATCCTGCCCCGGCACTTCGCCCAAT
AGCAGCCAGTCCCTTCCCGCTTCAGTGACAACGTCGAGCACAGCTGCGCAAGGAACGCCCGTCGTGGCCA
GCCACGATAGCCGCGCTGCCTCGTCTTGCAGTTCATTCAGGGCACCGGACAGGTCGGTCTTGACAAAAAG
AACCGGGCGCCCCTGCGCTGACAGCCGGAACACGGCGGCATCAGAGCAGCCGATTGTCTGTTGTGCCCAG
TCATAGCCGAATAGCCTCTCCACCCAAGCGGCCGGAGAACCTGCGTGCAATCCATCTTGTTCAATCATGC
GAAACGATCCTCATCCTGTCTCTTGATCGATCTTTGCAAAAGCCTAGGCCTCCAAAAAAGCCTCCTCACT
ACTTCTGGAATAGCTCAGAGGCCGAGGCGGCCTCGGCCTCTGCATAAATAAAAAAAATTAGTCAGCCATG
GGGCGGAGAATGGGCGGAACTGGGCGGAGTTAGGGGCGGGATGGGCGGAGTTAGGGGCGGGACTATGGTT
GCTGACTAATTGAGATGCATGCTTTGCATACTTCTGCCTGCTGGGGAGCCTGGGGACTTTCCACACCTGG
TTGCTGACTAATTGAGATGCATGCTTTGCATACTTCTGCCTGCTGGGGAGCCTGGGGACTTTCCACACCC
TAACTGACACACATTCCACAGCTGGTTCTTTCCGCCTCAGGACTCTTCCTTTTTCAATAAATCAATCTAA
AGTATATATGAGTAAACTTGGTCTGACAGTTACCAATGCTTAATCAGTGAGGCACCTATCTCAGCGATCT
GTCTATTTCGTTCATCCATAGTTGCCTGACTCCCCGTCGTGTAGATAACTACGATACGGGAGGGCTTACC
ATCTGGCCCCAGTGCTGCAATGATACCGCGAGACCCACGCTCACCGGCTCCAGATTTATCAGCAATAAAC
CAGCCAGCCGGAAGGGCCGAGCGCAGAAGTGGTCCTGCAACTTTATCCGCCTCCATCCAGTCTATTAATT
GTTGCCGGGAAGCTAGAGTAAGTAGTTCGCCAGTTAATAGTTTGCGCAACGTTGTTGCCATTGCTACAGG
CATCGTGGTGTCACGCTCGTCGTTTGGTATGGCTTCATTCAGCTCCGGTTCCCAACGATCAAGGCGAGTT
ACATGATCCCCCATGTTGTGCAAAAAAGCGGTTAGCTCCTTCGGTCCTCCGATCGTTGTCAGAAGTAAGT
TGGCCGCAGTGTTATCACTCATGGTTATGGCAGCACTGCATAATTCTCTTACTGTCATGCCATCCGTAAG
ATGCTTTTCTGTGACTGGTGAGTACTCAACCAAGTCATTCTGAGAATAGTGTATGCGGCGACCGAGTTGC
TCTTGCCCGGCGTCAATACGGGATAATACCGCGCCACATAGCAGAACTTTAAAAGTGCTCATCATTGGAA
AACGTTCTTCGGGGCGAAAACTCTCAAGGATCTTACCGCTGTTGAGATCCAGTTCGATGTAACCCACTCG
TGCACCCAACTGATCTTCAGCATCTTTTACTTTCACCAGCGTTTCTGGGTGAGCAAAAACAGGAAGGCAA
AATGCCGCAAAAAAGGGAATAAGGGCGACACGGAAATGTTGAATACTCATACTCTTCCTTTTTCAATATT
ATTGAAGCATTTATCAGGGTTATTGTCTCATGAGCGGATACATATTTGAATGTATTTAGAAAAATAAACA
AATAGGGGTTCCGCGCACATTTCCCCGAAAAGTGCCACCTG
[124 nt withheld, positions 3542-3665]
C
[91 nt withheld, positions 3667-3757]
A
[49 nt withheld, positions 3759-3807]
CCTTTGACGTTGGAGTCCACGTTCTTT
[37 nt withheld, positions 3835-3871]
ACCCTATCTCGGTCTATTCTTTTGATTTATAAGGGATTTTGCCGATTTCGGCCTATTGGTTAAAAAATGA
GCTGATTTAACAAAAATTTAACGCGAATTTTAACAAAATATTAACGCTTACAATTTACGCGCGCGTTGAC
ATTGATTATTGACTAGTTATTAATAGTAATCAATTACGGGGTCATTAGTTCATAGCCCATATATGGAGTT
CCGCGTTACATAACTTACGGTAAATGGCCCGCCTGGCTGACCGCCCAACGACCCCCGCCCATTGACGTCA
ATAATGACGTATGTTCCCATAGTAACGCCAATAGGGACTTTCCATTGACGTCAATGGGTGGAGTATTTAC
GGTAAACTGCCCACTTGGCAGTACATCAAGTGTATCATATGCCAAGTACGCCCCCTATTGACGTCAATGA
CGGTAAATGGCCCGCCTGGCATTATGCCCAGTACATGACCTTATGGGACTTTCCTACTTGGCAGTACATC
TACGTATTAGTCATCGCTATTACCATGGTGATGCGGTTTTGGCAGTACATCAATGGGCGTGGATAGCGGT
TTGACTCACGGGGATTTCCAAGTCTCCACCCCATTGACGTCAATGGGAGTTTGTTTTGGCACCAAAATCA
ACGGGACTTTCCAAAATGTCGTAACAACTCCGCCCCATTGACGCAAATGGGCGGTAGGCGTGTACGGTGG
GAGGTCTATATAAGCAGAGCTCTCTGGCTAACTAGAGAACCCACTGCTTACTGGCTTATCGAAATTAATA
CGACTCACTATAGGGAGACCCAAGCTGGCTAGCGTTTAAACTTAAGCTTGGTACCGAGCTCGGATCCACT
AGTCCAGTGTGGTGGAATTCGGCTTTAGCTAGCATGGACTACAAGGACGATGATGACAAAATGGAAGGGT
CTAAGACGTCCAACAACAGCACCATGCAGGTGAGCTTCGTGTGCCAGCGCTGCAGCCAGCCCCTGAAACT
GGACACGAGTTTCAAGATCCTGGACCGTGTCACCATCCAGGAACTCACAGCTCCATTACTTACCACAGCC
CAGGCGAAACCAGGAGAGACCCAGGAGGAAGAGACTAACTCAGGAGAGGAGCCATTTATTGAAACTCCTC
GCCAGGATGGTGTCTCTCGCAGATTCATCCCCCCAGCCAGGATGATGTCCACAGAAAGTGCCAACAGCTT
CACTCTGATTGGGGAGGTATCTGATGGCGGCACCATGGAGAACCTCAGCCGAAGACTGAAGGTCACTGGG
GACCTTTTTGACATCATGTCGGGCCAGACAGATGTGGATCACCCACTCTGTGAGGAATGCACAGATACTC
TTTTAGACCAGCTGGACACTCAGCTCAACGTCACTGAAAATGAGTGTCAGAACTACAAACGCTGTTTGGA
GATCTTAGAGCAAATGAATGAGGATGACAGTGAACAGTTACAGATGGAGCTAAAGGAGCTGGCACTAGAG
GAGGAGAGGCTGATCCAGGAGCTGGAAGACGTGGAAAAGAACCGCAAGATAGTGGCAGAAAATCTCGAGA
AGGTCCAGGCTGAGGCTGAGAGACTGGATCAGGAGGAAGCTCAGTATCAGAGAGAATACAGTGAATTTAA
ACGACAGCAGCTGGAGCTGGATGATGAGCTGAAGAGTGTTGAAAACCAGATGCGTTATGCCCAGACGCAG
CTGGATAAGCTGAAGAAAACCAACGTCTTTAATGCAACCTTCCACATCTGGCACAGTGGACAGTTTGGCA
CAATCAATAACTTCAGGCTGGGTCGCCTGCCCAGTGTTCCCGTGGAATGGAATGAGATTAATGCTGCTTG
GGGCCAGACTGTGTTGCTGCTCCATGCTCTGGCCAATAAGATGGGTCTGAAATTTCAGAGATACCGACTT
GTTCCTTACGGAAACCATTCATATCTGGAGTCTCTGACAGACAAATCTAAGGAGCTGCCGTTATACTGTT
CTGGGGGGTTGCGGTTTTTCTGGGACAACAAGTTTGACCATGCAATGGTGGCTTTCCTGGACTGTGTGCA
GCAGTTCAAAGAAGAGGTTGAGAAAGGCGAGACACGTTTTTGTCTTCCCTACAGGATGGATGTGGAGAAA
GGCAAGATTGAAGACACAGGAGGCAGTGGCGGCTCCTATTCCATCAAAACCCAGTTTAACTCTGAGGAGC
AGTGGACAAAAGCTCTCAAGTTCATGCTGACGAATCTTAAGTGGGGTCTTGCTTGGGTGTCCTCACAATT
TTATAACAAATGAGCTAGCTAAAGCCGAATTCTGCAGATATCCAGCACAGTGGCGGCCGCTCGAGTCTAG
AGGGCCCGTTTAAACCCGCTGATCAGCCTCGACTGTGCCTTCTAGTTGCCAGCCATCTGTTGTTTGCCCC
TCCCCCGTGCCTTCCTTGACCCTGGAAGGTGCCACTCCCACTGTCCTTTCCTAATAAAATGAGGAAATTG
CATCGCATTGTCTGAGTAGGTGTCATTCTATTCTGGGGGGTGGGGTGGGGCAGGACAGCAAGGGGGAGGA
TTGGGAAGACAATAGCAGGCATGCTGGGGATGCGGTGGGCTCTATGGCTTCTGAGGCGGAAAGAACCAGT
G
