>Addgene plasmid #21150 | pcDNA3-Beclin1 | addgene partial sequence | sequence record 79825 | CMV-F 5'-CGCAAATGGGCGGTAGGCGTG-3'
AGCAGAGCTCTCTGGCTAACTAGAGAACCCACTGCTTACTGGCTTATCGAAATTAATACGACTCACTATA
GGGAGACCCAAGCTGGCTAGCGTTTAAACTTAAGCTTGGTACCGAGCTCGGATCCACTAGTCCAGTGTGG
TGGAATTCGGCTTTAGCTAGCATGGACTACAAGGACGATGATGACAAAATGGAAGGGTCTAAGACGTCCA
ACAACAGCACCATGCAGGTGAGCTTCGTGTGCCAGCGCTGCAGCCAGCCCCTGAAACTGGACACGAGTTT
CAAGATCCTGGACCGTGTCACCATCCAGGAACTCACAGCTCCATTACTTACCACAGCCCAGGCGAAACCA
GGAGAGACCCAGGAGGAAGAGACTAACTCAGGAGAGGAGCCATTTATTGAAACTCCTCGCCAGGATGGTG
TCTCTCGCAGATTCATCCCCCCAGCCAGGATGATGTCCACAGAAAGTGCCAACAGCTTCACTCTGATTGG
GGAGGTATCTGATGGCGGCACCATGGAGAACCTCAGCCGAAGACTGAAGGTCACTGGGGACCTTTTTGAC
ATCATGTCGGGCCAGACAGATGTGGATCACCCACTCTGTGAGGAATGCACAGATACTCTTTTAGACCAGC
TGGACACTCAGCTCAACGTCACTGAAAATGAGTGTCAGAACTACAAACGCTGTTTGGAGATCTTAGAGCA
AATGAATGAGGATGACAGTGAACAGTTACAGATGGAGCTAAAGGAGCTGGCACTAGAGGAGGAGAGGCTG
ATCCAGGAGCTGGAAGACGTGGAAAAGAACCGCAAGATAGTGGCAGAAAATCTCGAGAAGGTCCAGGCTG
AGGCTGAGAGACTGGATCAGGAGGAAGCTCAGTATCAGAGAGAATACAGTGAATTTAAACGACAGCAGCT
GGAGCTGGATGATGAGCTG
